>Addgene plasmid #40973 | PBCAG-eGFP | addgene full sequence | sequence record 418745 | Addgene NGS Result
GGTCGACTTAACCCTAGAAAGATAATCATATTGTGACGTACGTTAAAGATAATCATGCGTAAAATTGACG
CATGTGTTTTATCGATCTGTATATCGAGGTTTATTTATTAATTTGAATAGATATTAAGTTTTATTATATT
TACACTTACATACTAATAATAAATTCAACAAACAATTTATTTATGTTTATTTATTTATTAAAAAAAAACA
AAAACTCAAAATTTCTTCTATAAAGTAACAAAACTTTTAAACATTCTCTCTTTTACAAAAATAAACTTAT
TTTGTACTTTAAAAACAGTCATGTTGTATTATAAAATAAGTAATTAGCTTAACTTATACATAATAGAAAC
AAATTATACTTATTAATCGCATAACTTCGTATAATGTATGCTATACGAAGTTATGCGATTAAGGGATCTG
TAGGGCGCAGTAGTCCAACTAGTTATTAATAGTAATCAATTACGGGGTCATTAGTTCATAGCCCATATAT
GGAGTTCCGCGTTACATAACTTACGGTAAATGGCCCGCCTGGCTGACCGCCCAACGACCCCCGCCCATTG
ACGTCAATAATGACGTATGTTCCCATAGTAACGCCAATAGGGACTTTCCATTGACGTCAATGGGTGGAGT
ATTTACGGTAAACTGCCCACTTGGCAGTACATCAAGTGTATCATATGCCAAGTACGCCCCCTATTGACGT
CAATGACGGTAAATGGCCCGCCTGGCATTATGCCCAGTACATGACCTTATGGGACTTTCCTACTTGGCAG
TACATCTACGTATTAGTCATCGCTATTACCATGGTCGAGGTGAGCCCCACGTTCTGCTTCACTCTCCCCA
TCTCCCCCCCCTCCCCACCCCCAATTTTGTATTTATTTATTTTTTAATTATTTTGTGCAGCGATGGGGGC
GGGGGGGGGGGGGGGCGCGCGCCAGGCGGGGCGGGGCGGGGCGAGGGGCGGGGCGGGGCGAGGCGGAGAG
GTGCGGCGGCAGCCAATCAGAGCGGCGCGCTCCGAAAGTTTCCTTTTATGGCGAGGCGGCGGCGGCGGCG
GCCCTATAAAAAGCGAAGCGCGCGGCGGGCGGGAGTCGCTGCGCGCTGCCTTCGCCCCGTGCCCCGCTCC
GCCGCCGCCTCGCGCCGCCCGCCCCGGCTCTGACTGACCGCGTTACTCCCACAGGTGAGCGGGCGGGACG
GCCCTTCTCCTCCGGGCTGTAATTAGCGCTTGGTTTAATGACGGCTTGTTTCTTTTCTGTGGCTGCGTGA
AAGCCTTGAGGGGCTCCGGGAGGGCCCTTTGTGCGGGGGGAGCGGCTCGGGGGGTGCGTGCGTGTGTGTG
TGCGTGGGGAGCGCCGCGTGCGGCTCCGCGCTGCCCGGCGGCTGTGAGCGCTGCGGGCGCGGCGCGGGGC
TTTGTGCGCTCCGCAGTGTGCGCGAGGGGAGCGCGGCCGGGGGCGGTGCCCCGCGGTGCGGGGGGGGCTG
CGAGGGGAACAAAGGCTGCGTGCGGGGTGTGTGCGTGGGGGGGTGAGCAGGGGGTGTGGGCGCGTCGGTC
GGGCTGCAACCCCCCCTGCACCCCCCTCCCCGAGTTGCTGAGCACGGCCCGGCTTCGGGTGCGGGGCTCC
GTACGGGGCGTGGCGCGGGGCTCGCCGTGCCGGGCGGGGGGTGGCGGCAGGTGGGGGTGCCGGGCGGGGC
GGGGCCGCCTCGGGCCGGGGAGGGCTCGGGGGAGGGGCGCGGCGGCCCCCGGAGCGCCGGCGGCTGTCGA
GGCGCGGCGAGCCGCAGCCATTGCCTTTTATGGTAATCGTGCGAGAGGGCGCAGGGACTTCCTTTGTCCC
AAATCTGTGCGGAGCCGAAATCTGGGAGGCGCCGCCGCACCCCCTCTAGCGGGCGCGGGGCGAAGCGGTG
CGGCGCCGGCAGGAAGGAAATGGGCGGGGAGGGCCTTCGTGCGTCGCCGCGCCGCCGTCCCCTTCTCCCT
CTCCAGCCTCGGGGCTGTCCGCGGGGGGACGGCTGCCTTCGGGGGGGACGGGGCAGGGCGGGGTTCGGCT
TCTGGCGTGTGACCGGCGGCTCTAGAGCCTCTGCTAACCATGTTCATGCCTTCTTCTTTTTCCTACAGCT
CCTGGGCAACGTGCTGGTTATTGTGCTGTCTCATCATTTTGGCAAAGAATTCTGCAGTCGACGGTACCGC
GGGCCCGGGATCCACCGGTCGCCACCATGGTGAGCAAGGGCGAGGAGCTGTTCACCGGGGTGGTGCCCAT
CCTGGTCGAGCTGGACGGCGACGTAAACGGCCACAAGTTCAGCGTGTCCGGCGAGGGCGAGGGCGATGCC
ACCTACGGCAAGCTGACCCTGAAGTTCATCTGCACCACCGGCAAGCTGCCCGTGCCCTGGCCCACCCTCG
TGACCACCCTGACCTACGGCGTGCAGTGCTTCAGCCGCTACCCCGACCACATGAAGCAGCACGACTTCTT
CAAGTCCGCCATGCCCGAAGGCTACGTCCAGGAGCGCACCATCTTCTTCAAGGACGACGGCAACTACAAG
ACCCGCGCCGAGGTGAAGTTCGAGGGCGACACCCTGGTGAACCGCATCGAGCTGAAGGGCATCGACTTCA
AGGAGGACGGCAACATCCTGGGGCACAAGCTGGAGTACAACTACAACAGCCACAACGTCTATATCATGGC
CGACAAGCAGAAGAACGGCATCAAGGTGAACTTCAAGATCCGCCACAACATCGAGGACGGCAGCGTGCAG
CTCGCCGACCACTACCAGCAGAACACCCCCATCGGCGACGGCCCCGTGCTGCTGCCCGACAACCACTACC
TGAGCACCCAGTCCGCCCTGAGCAAAGACCCCAACGAGAAGCGCGATCACATGGTCCTGCTGGAGTTCGT
GACCGCCGCCGGGATCACTCTCGGCATGGACGAGCTGTACAAGTAAAGCGGCCGCACTCCTCAGGTGCAG
GCTGCCTATCAGAAGGTGGTGGCTGGTGTGGCCAATGCCCTGGCTCACAAATACCACTGAGATCTTTTTC
CCTCTGCCAAAAATTATGGGGACATCATGAAGCCCCTTGAGCATCTGACTTCTGGCTAATAAAGGAAATT
TATTTTCATTGCAATAGTGTGTTGGAATTTTTTGTGTCTCTCACTCGGAAGGACATATGGGAGGGCAAAT
CATTTAAAACATCAGAATGAGTATTTGGTTTAGAGTTTGGCAACATATGCCCATATGCTGGCTGCCATGA
ACAAAGGTTGGCTATAAAGAGGTCATCAGTATATGAAACAGCCCCCTGCTGTCCATTCCTTATTCCATAG
AAAAGCCTTGACTTGAGGTTAGATTTTTTTTATATTTTGTTTTGTGTTATTTTTTTCTTTAACATCCCTA
AAATTTTCCTTACATGTTTTACTAGCCAGATTTTTCCTCCTCTCCTGACTACTCCCAGTCATAGCTGTCC
CTCTTCTCTTATGGAGATCCCTCGACCTGCAGAGCTCCAGCCTACACAATCGCTCAAGACGTGTAATGCT
TTTATTATATATTAGTCACGATATCTATAACAAGAAAATATATATATAATAAGTTATCACGTAAGTAGAA
CATGAAATAACAATATAATTATCGTATGAGTTAAATCTTAAAAGTCACGTAAAAGATAATCATGCGTCAT
TTTGACTCACGCGGTCGTTATAGTTCAAAATCAGTGACACTTACCGCATTGACAAGCACGCCTCACGGGA
GCTCCAAGCGGCGACTGAGATGTCCTAAATGCACAGCGACGGATTCGCGCTATTTAGAAAGAGAGAGCAA
TATTTCAAGAATGCATGCGTCAATTTTACGCAGACTATCTTTCTAGGGTTAAAAGCTTGGCGTAATCATG
GTCATAGCTGTTTCCTGTGTGAAATTGTTATCCGCTCACAATTCCACACAACATACGAGCCGGAAGCATA
AAGTGTAAAGCCTGGGGTGCCTAATGAGTGAGCTAACTCACATTAATTGCGTTGCGCTCACTGCCCGCTT
TCCAGTCGGGAAACCTGTCGTGCCAGCGGATCCGCATCTCAATAAGTCAGCAACCATAGTCCCGCCCCTA
ACTCCGCCCATCCCGCCCCTAACTCCGCCCAGTTCCGCCCATTCTCCGCCCCATGGCTGACTAATTTTTT
TTATTTATGCAGAGGCCGAGGCCGCCTCGGCCTCTGAGCTATTCCAGAAGTAGTGAGGAGGCTTTTTTGG
AGGCCTAGGCTTTTGCAAAAAGCTAACTTGTTTATTGCAGCTTATAATGGTTACAAATAAAGCAATAGCA
TCACAAATTTCACAAATAAAGCATTTTTTTCACTGCATTCTAGTTGTGGTTTGTCCAAACTCATCAATGT
ATCTTATCATGTCTGGATCCGCTGCATTAATGAATCGGCCAACGCGCGGGGAGAGGCGGTTTGCGTATTG
GGCGCTCTTCCGCTTCCTCGCTCACTGACTCGCTGCGCTCGGTCGTTCGGCTGCGGCGAGCGGTATCAGC
TCACTCAAAGGCGGTAATACGGTTATCCACAGAATCAGGGGATAACGCAGGAAAGAACATGTGAGCAAAA
GGCCAGCAAAAGGCCAGGAACCGTAAAAAGGCCGCGTTGCTGGCGTTTTTCCATAGGCTCCGCCCCCCTG
ACGAGCATCACAAAAATCGACGCTCAAGTCAGAGGTGGCGAAACCCGACAGGACTATAAAGATACCAGGC
GTTTCCCCCTGGAAGCTCCCTCGTGCGCTCTCCTGTTCCGACCCTGCCGCTTACCGGATACCTGTCCGCC
TTTCTCCCTTCGGGAAGCGTGGCGCTTTCTCATAGCTCACGCTGTAGGTATCTCAGTTCGGTGTAGGTCG
TTCGCTCCAAGCTGGGCTGTGTGCACGAACCCCCCGTTCAGCCCGACCGCTGCGCCTTATCCGGTAACTA
TCGTCTTGAGTCCAACCCGGTAAGACACGACTTATCGCCACTGGCAGCAGCCACTGGTAACAGGATTAGC
AGAGCGAGGTATGTAGGCGGTGCTACAGAGTTCTTGAAGTGGTGGCCTAACTACGGCTACACTAGAAGAA
CAGTATTTGGTATCTGCGCTCTGCTGAAGCCAGTTACCTTCGGAAAAAGAGTTGGTAGCTCTTGATCCGG
CAAACAAACCACCGCTGGTAGCGGTGGTTTTTTTGTTTGCAAGCAGCAGATTACGCGCAGAAAAAAAGGA
TCTCAAGAAGATCCTTTGATCTTTTCTACGGGGTCTGACGCTCAGTGGAACGAAAACTCACGTTAAGGGA
TTTTGGTCATGAGATTATCAAAAAGGATCTTCACCTAGATCCTTTTAAATTAAAAATGAAGTTTTAAATC
AATCTAAAGTATATATGAGTAAACTTGGTCTGACAGTTACCAATGCTTAATCAGTGAGGCACCTATCTCA
GCGATCTGTCTATTTCGTTCATCCATAGTTGCCTGACTCCCCGTCGTGTAGATAACTACGATACGGGAGG
GCTTACCATCTGGCCCCAGTGCTGCAATGATACCGCGAGACCCACGCTCACCGGCTCCAGATTTATCAGC
AATAAACCAGCCAGCCGGAAGGGCCGAGCGCAGAAGTGGTCCTGCAACTTTATCCGCCTCCATCCAGTCT
ATTAATTGTTGCCGGGAAGCTAGAGTAAGTAGTTCGCCAGTTAATAGTTTGCGCAACGTTGTTGCCATTG
CTACAGGCATCGTGGTGTCACGCTCGTCGTTTGGTATGGCTTCATTCAGCTCCGGTTCCCAACGATCAAG
GCGAGTTACATGATCCCCCATGTTGTGCAAAAAAGCGGTTAGCTCCTTCGGTCCTCCGATCGTTGTCAGA
AGTAAGTTGGCCGCAGTGTTATCACTCATGGTTATGGCAGCACTGCATAATTCTCTTACTGTCATGCCAT
CCGTAAGATGCTTTTCTGTGACTGGTGAGTACTCAACCAAGTCATTCTGAGAATAGTGTATGCGGCGACC
GAGTTGCTCTTGCCCGGCGTCAATACGGGATAATACCGCGCCACATAGCAGAACTTTAAAAGTGCTCATC
ATTGGAAAACGTTCTTCGGGGCGAAAACTCTCAAGGATCTTACCGCTGTTGAGATCCAGTTCGATGTAAC
CCACTCGTGCACCCAACTGATCTTCAGCATCTTTTACTTTCACCAGCGTTTCTGGGTGAGCAAAAACAGG
AAGGCAAAATGCCGCAAAAAAGGGAATAAGGGCGACACGGAAATGTTGAATACTCATACTCTTCCTTTTT
CAATATTATTGAAGCATTTATCAGGGTTATTGTCTCATGAGCGGATACATATTTGAATGTATTTAGAAAA
ATAAACAAATAGGGGTTCCGCGCACATTTCCCCGAAAAGTGCCACCTG
Features (pLannotate 1.2.2; 21 found; start..end, strand, type, name):
    371..404     -  protein_bind   loxP: Cre-mediated recombination occurs in the 8-bp core sequence (GCATACAT). Cre recombinase
    421..437     +  misc_feature   Ad SA (fragment): adenovirus major late transcript splice acceptor (Friedrich and Soriano, 1991)
    500..803     +  enhancer       CMV enhancer: human cytomegalovirus immediate early enhancer
    805..1081    +  promoter       chicken β-actin promoter: No description available
   1082..2098    +  intron         chimeric intron: chimera between introns from chicken β-actin and rabbit β-globin
   2096..2152    +  CDS            HBB (fragment): HBB_LEPEU - Experimental evidence at protein level: Swiss-Prot protein existence level 1. Involved in oxygen transport from the lung to the various peripheral tissues. From Lepus europaeus (European hare).
   2147..2183    +  misc_feature   MCS (fragment): multiple cloning site
   2197..2916    +  CDS            EGFP: the original enhanced GFP (Yang et al., 1996) mammalian codon-optimized
   2926..2997    +  CDS            HBB (fragment): HBB_PONPY - Experimental evidence at transcript level: Swiss-Prot protein existence level 2. Involved in oxygen transport from the lung to the various peripheral tissues. From Pongo pygmaeus (Bornean orangutan).
   3068..3123    +  polyA_signal   β-globin poly(A) signal: rabbit β-globin polyadenylation signal (Gil and Proudfoot, 1987)
   3875..3891    -  protein_bind   lac operator: The lac repressor binds to the lac operator to inhibit transcription in E. coli. This inhibition can be relieved by adding lactose or isopropyl-β-D-thiogalactopyranoside (IPTG). lac repressor encoded by lacI
   3899..3929    -  promoter       lac promoter: promoter for the E. coli lac operon
   3944..3965    -  protein_bind   CAP binding site: CAP binding activates transcription in the presence of cAMP. E. coli catabolite activator protein
   3978..4017    -  CDS            lacI (fragment): lac repressor; lacI; The lac repressor binds to the lac operator to inhibit transcription in E. coli. This inhibition can be relieved by adding lactose or isopropyl-β-D-thiogalactopyranoside (IPTG).
   4024..4046    +  promoter       SV40 promoter (fragment): SV40 enhancer and early promoter
   4070..4205    +  rep_origin     SV40 ori: SV40 origin of replication
   4225..4359    +  polyA_signal   SV40 poly(A) signal: SV40 polyadenylation signal
   4361..4415    -  CDS            lacI (fragment): lac repressor; lacI; The lac repressor binds to the lac operator to inhibit transcription in E. coli. This inhibition can be relieved by adding lactose or isopropyl-β-D-thiogalactopyranoside (IPTG).
   4598..5186    -  rep_origin     ori: high-copy-number ColE1/pMB1/pBR322/pUC origin of replication
   5357..6217    -  CDS            AmpR: β-lactamase; bla; confers resistance to ampicillin, carbenicillin, and related antibiotics
   6218..6322    -  promoter       AmpR promoter: bla
