[The description below was written by a language model from this plasmid's Addgene catalogue record and pLannotate feature annotations shown in this document.]
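Description:
PBCAG-eGFP is a mammalian expression plasmid that serves as a piggyBac transposon donor, built on the pCAGGFP backbone and totalling roughly 6.3 kb. It is maintained in E. coli through a high-copy ColE1/pUC-type origin and selected with ampicillin via the β-lactamase gene and its native promoter. Remnants of the lac promoter/operator region and an SV40 origin with an SV40 poly(A) signal are also present in the backbone.

The payload is an EGFP reporter driven by the composite CAG promoter: the CMV immediate-early enhancer, the chicken β-actin promoter and a chimeric β-actin/β-globin intron. It is terminated by the rabbit β-globin polyadenylation signal. The short β-globin coding fragments called on either side of EGFP are most likely residual exon sequence from the CAG cassette rather than separate genes. According to the catalogue entry, synthetic piggyBac 3′ and 5′ terminal repeats (about 430 and 369 bp) were cloned in by restriction sites; the cassette presumably sits between them. These repeats are not called in the automated feature table, though unannotated stretches upstream of the enhancer and downstream of the poly(A) signal are consistent with their placement. A single loxP site and a small adenoviral splice acceptor fragment lie just upstream of the enhancer, and the record assigns them no function.

When piggyBac transposase is supplied from a separate source, it recognises the terminal repeats and integrates the intervening sequence into the host genome. This gives stable, heritable GFP expression rather than the dilution seen with episomal plasmids in dividing cells. The associated publication describes its use for stable transgenesis and labelling of the radial glia lineage in rat neocortex.
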