Addgene plasmid #40973: PBCAG-eGFP
Depositing lab: Joseph Loturco. Depositing organization: University of Connecticut. Publication: A method for stable transgenesis of radial glia lineage in rat neocortex by piggyBac mediated transposition. Chen F, LoTurco J. J Neurosci Methods. 2012 Jun 15;207(2):172-80. Epub 2012 Apr 11. 10.1016/j.jneumeth.2012.03.016 PubMed 22521325.
Backbone
  Vector backbone: pCAGGFP
  Backbone size w/o insert (bp): 5551
  Total vector size (bp): 6336
  Vector type: Mammalian Expression
Growth in bacteria
  Bacterial resistance: Ampicillin, 100 μg/mL
  Growth temperature: 37°C
  Growth strain: DH5alpha
  Copy number: High Copy
Gene/Insert 1
  Gene/Insert name: PiggyBac transposon 3' terminal repeats
  Species: Synthetic
  Insert size (bp): 430
  Cloning method: Restriction Enzyme; 5′ cloning site SalI (not destroyed); 3′ cloning site SpeI (not destroyed)
  Sequencing primers: 5′ GTTATTGTCTCATGAGCGGATAC; 3′ No
Gene/Insert 2
  Gene/Insert name: PiggyBac 5' terminal repeats
  Species: Synthetic
  Insert size (bp): 369
  Cloning method: Restriction Enzyme; 5′ cloning site PstI (not destroyed); 3′ cloning site HindIII (not destroyed)
  Sequencing primers: 5′ No; 3′ CCCCCTGCTGTCCATTCCTTATTC
Resource information
  A portion of this plasmid was derived from a plasmid made by: Dr.Mario Capecchi
Terms and licenses: Academic/Nonprofit Terms; Industry Terms: Not Available to Industry
How to cite: PBCAG-eGFP was a gift from Joseph Loturco (Addgene plasmid # 40973 ; http://n2t.net/addgene:40973 ; RRID:Addgene_40973)
